>Addgene plasmid #223879 | pD(Nt)_His6-SUMO | addgene full sequence | sequence record 445941 | Addgene NGS Result
GATTCGCGACCTACTCCGGAATATTAGGTCTCAGGCGAGCCATCATCATCATCATCACAGCAGCGGCCTG
GTGCCGCGCGGCAGCCATATGAATGACCACATCAACCTGAAGGTGGCCGGGCAGGACGGCTCCGTGGTGC
AGTTCAAGATCAAGAGGCACACGCCGCTGAGCAAGCTGATGAAGGCCTACTGCGAGAGGCAGGGCTTGTC
AATGAGGCAGATCAGATTCAGGTTCGACGGGCAGCCAATCAATGAAACTGACACTCCAGCACAGCTGGAG
ATGGAGGACGAGGACACCATCGACGTGTTCCAGCAGCAGACCGGTGGCGCCATGGAGACCCACTGCTTGA
GCCTAGAAGATCCGGCTGCTAACAAAGCCCGAAAGGAAGCTGAGTTGGCTGCTGTCACCGCTGAGCAATA
ACTATCATAACCCCTAGGTGCCATTTCATTACCTCTTTCTCCGCACCCGACATAGATCTGGGCCAACTTT
TGGCGAAAATGAGACGTTGATCGGCACGTAAGAGGGTCCAACTTTCACCATAATGAAATAAGATCACTAC
CGGGCGTATTTTTTGAGTTATCGAGATTTTCAGGAGCTAAGGAAGCTAAAATGGAGAAAAAAATCACTGG
ATATACCACCGTTGATATATCCCAATGGCATCGTAAAGAACATTTTGAGGCATTTCAGTCAGTTGCTCAA
TGTACCTATAACCAGACCGTTCAGCTGGATATTACGGCCTTTTTAAAGACCGTAAAGAAAAATAAGCACA
AGTTTTATCCGGCCTTTATTCACATTCTTGCCCGCCTGATGAATGCTCATCCGGAATTCCGTATGGCAAT
GAAAGACGGTGAGCTGGTGATATGGGATAGTGTTCACCCTTGTTACACCGTTTTCCATGAGCAAACTGAA
ACGTTTTCATCGCTCTGGAGTGAATACCACGACGATTTCCGGCAGTTTCTACACATATATTCGCAAGATG
TGGCGTGTTACGGTGAAAACCTGGCCTATTTCCCTAAAGGGTTTATTGAGAATATGTTTTTCGTCTCAGC
CAATCCCTGGGTGAGTTTCACCAGTTTTGATTTAAACGTGGCCAATATGGACAACTTCTTCGCCCCCGTT
TTCACCATGGGCAAATATTATACGCAAGGCGACAAGGTGCTGATGCCGCTGGCGATTCAGGTTCATCATG
CCGTTTGTGATGGCTTCCATGTCGGCAGAATGCTTAATGAATTACAACAGTACTGCGATGAGTGGCAGGG
TGGGGCGTAATTTTTTTAAGGCAGTTATTGGTGCCCTTAAACGCCTGGTTGCTACGCCTGAATAAGTGAT
AATAAGCGGATGAATGGCAGAAATTCGAAAGCAAATTCGACCCGGTCGTCGGTTCAGGGCAGGGTCGTTA
AATAGCCGCTTATGTCTATTGCTGGTTTACCGGTTTATTGACTACCGGAAGCAGTGTGACCGTGTGCTTC
TCAAATGCCTGAGGCCAGTTTGCTCAGGCTCTCCCCGTGGAGGTAATAATTGACGATATGATCATTTATT
CTGCCTCCCAGCTGACATTCATCCGGGGTCAGCACCGTTTCTGCGGACTGGCTTTCTACGTGTTCCGCTT
CCTTTAGCAGCCCTTGCGCCCTGAGTGCTTGCGGCAGCGTGAAGCTAATTCCCATGTCAGCCGTTAAGTG
TTCCTGTGTCACTCAAAATTGCTTTGAGAGGCTCTAAGGGCTTCTCAGTGCGTTACATCCCTGGCTTGTT
GTCCACAACCGTTAAACCTTAAAAGCTTTAAAAGCCTTATATATTCTTTTTTTTCTTATAAAACTTAAAA
CCTTAGAGGCTATTTAAGTTGCTGATTTATATTAATTTTATTGTTCAAACATGAGAGCTTAGTACGTGAA
ACATGAGAGCTTAGTACGTTAGCCATGAGAGCTTAGTACGTTAGCCATGAGGGTTTAGTTCGTTAAACAT
GAGAGCTTAGTACGTTAAACATGAGAGCTTAGTACGTGAAACATGAGAGCTTAGTACGTACTATCAACAG
GTTGAACTGCTGATCAACAGATCCTCTACGCGGCCGCGGTACCATAACTTCGTATAGCATACATTATACG
AAGTTATCTGCCAGGCACATGGGTTTTACTAGTATC
Features (pLannotate 1.2.2; 9 found; start..end, strand, type, name):
     41..57      +  CDS            capTEV™ (fragment): composite tag for in vivo biotinylation, TEV protease cleavage, and 6xHis tagging
     68..85      +  CDS            thrombin site: thrombin recognition and cleavage site
     91..321     +  CDS            SUMO3 (fragment): human small ubiquitin-related modifier 3
    365..414     +  CDS            SET1 (fragment): solubility-enhancement tag derived from T7 phage gene 10B
    508..610     +  promoter       cat promoter: promoter of the E. coli cat gene encoding chloramphenicol acetyltransferase
    611..1267    +  CDS            cat: CAT_ECOLX - Experimental evidence at protein level: Swiss-Prot protein existence level 1. This enzyme is an effector of chloramphenicol resistance in bacteria. From Escherichia coli. This protein is used as a marker in many commonly used cloning vectors, such as pACYC184.
   1543..1656    -  CDS            tnpA (fragment): TN5P_ECOLX - Also known as tnp. Experimental evidence at protein level: Swiss-Prot protein existence level 1. Mediates transposition of transposon Tn5 by a 'cut and paste' mechanism. First, the monomeric transposase binds the 19 bp inverted DNA repeats flanking the transposon. Then, dimerization of the DNA- bound transposase creates a synaptic DNA complex. After nicking of the first DNA strand, excision of the transposon proceeds through a series of intermediates. The transposase then mediates the insertion of the transposon at a new site by strand transfer. The activity of the wild- type tran
   1665..2021    -  rep_origin     R6K γ ori: γ replication origin from E. coli plasmid R6K; requires the R6K initiator protein pi for replication
   2074..2107    +  protein_bind   loxP: Cre-mediated recombination occurs in the 8-bp core sequence (GCATACAT). Cre recombinase
