[The description below was written by a language model from this plasmid's Addgene catalogue record and pLannotate feature annotations shown in this document.]
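Description:
pD(Nt)_His6-SUMO is a small (about 2.1 kb) Golden Gate donor plasmid built on the pD backbone. It belongs to the 4G-cloning system, a gene-assembly toolkit for expressing multisubunit protein complexes in different hosts. Its role is to supply an N-terminal His6-SUMO tag module for assembly with other parts, rather than to drive expression itself, and the feature table shows no promoter upstream of the tag. The plasmid replicates from the R6K γ origin, which works only when the R6K initiator protein pi is provided in trans. It is therefore kept in a pir-expressing E. coli strain, and the pir-116 allele of the recorded host gives high copy number. This conditional origin also means the donor cannot persist in ordinary cloning strains, a property commonly exploited to reduce donor carry-over after assembly. Selection is by chloramphenicol, through the cat gene under its native promoter.

The synthetic insert lies at the start of the sequence. Automated annotation finds a short hexahistidine-type match (labelled as a capTEV fragment), then a thrombin cleavage site and a partial match to human SUMO3. This fits an affinity tag followed by a SUMO-family solubility and cleavage module, although the record does not state which SUMO protein was used. A short hit to the SET1 solubility tag downstream and a Tn5 transposase fragment next to the origin are partial matches, probably linker or backbone remnants rather than functional elements. A single loxP site is also annotated, which could permit Cre-mediated plasmid fusion, but the record does not describe its purpose. The Golden Gate restriction sites that flank the module are not annotated.
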