Addgene plasmid #223879: pD(Nt)_His6-SUMO
Purpose: 4G-cloning donor for N-terminal His6-SUMO tag
Depositing lab: Stephan Gruber. Depositing organization: Universite de Lausanne (UNIL). Publication: 4G cloning: rapid gene assembly for expression of multisubunit protein complexes in diverse hosts. Taschner M, Dickinson JB, Roisne-Hamelin F, Gruber S. Life Sci Alliance. 2024 Dec 2;8(1):e202402899. doi: 10.26508/lsa.202402899. Print 2025 Jan. PubMed 39622624.
Backbone
  Vector backbone: pD
  Vector type: Golden-Gate Donor
Growth in bacteria
  Bacterial resistance: Chloramphenicol, 25 μg/mL
  Growth temperature: 37°C
  Growth strain: Pir1 ; strain contains pir-116 mutation for plasmid maintenance at high copy
  Copy number: High Copy
Gene/Insert
  Gene/Insert name: His6-SUMO
  Species: Synthetic
  Cloning method: Gibson Cloning
Terms and licenses: Academic/Nonprofit Terms; Industry Terms: Not Available to Industry
Depositor comments: Please visit https://doi.org/10.1101/2024.06.17.599261 for bioRxiv preprint.
How to cite: pD(Nt)_His6-SUMO was a gift from Stephan Gruber (Addgene plasmid # 223879 ; http://n2t.net/addgene:223879 ; RRID:Addgene_223879)
